Addgene plasmid #146216: pRSFDuetP-HsEDC3_192-508-GST-HsRCK-K135A_E
Purpose: Bacterial Expression of HsEDC3_192-508-HsRck-K135A
Depositing lab: Elisa Izaurralde. Depositing organization: Max Planck Institute for Developmental Biology. Publication: Structural basis for the mutually exclusive anchoring of P body components EDC3 and Tral to the DEAD box protein DDX6/Me31B. Tritschler F, Braun JE, Eulalio A, Truffault V, Izaurralde E, Weichenrieder O. Mol Cell. 2009 Mar 13. 33(5):661-8. 10.1016/j.molcel.2009.02.014 PubMed 19285948.
Backbone
  Vector backbone: Unknown
  Vector type: Bacterial Expression
Growth in bacteria
  Bacterial resistance: Kanamycin, 50 μg/mL
  Growth temperature: 37°C
  Growth strain: DH5alpha
  Copy number: Low Copy
Gene/Insert
  Gene/Insert name: HsEDC3_192-508-HsRck-K135A
  Species: H. sapiens (human)
  Entrez Gene: EDC3 (a.k.a. LSM16, MRT50, YJDC, YJEFN2, hYjeF_N2-15q23)
  Cloning method: Unknown
Terms and licenses: Academic/Nonprofit Terms; Industry Terms: Not Available to Industry
Depositor comments: Plasmids from this collection were made available to the research community and donated after the lab closed. Please note that the sequence provided by the depositing laboratory may be theoretical/predicted or based on Sanger sequencing results. There may be discrepancies between sequencing results obtained by Addgene and the depositor sequence. If an Addgene verified sequence is not available, please contact before placing your order to request that our lab fully sequence the plasmid.
How to cite: pRSFDuetP-HsEDC3_192-508-GST-HsRCK-K135A_E was a gift from Elisa Izaurralde (Addgene plasmid # 146216 ; http://n2t.net/addgene:146216 ; RRID:Addgene_146216)
