[The description below was written by a language model from this plasmid's Addgene catalogue record and pLannotate feature annotations shown in this document.]
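Description:
pRSFDuetP-HsEDC3_192-508-GST-HsRCK-K135A_E is a 6,859-nt bacterial co-expression plasmid. The catalogue lists its backbone as unknown, but the name and annotated features point to an RSFDuet-type two-cassette design. It replicates from the RSF1030 origin, which is compatible with other common plasmid origins in E. coli. It is selected with kanamycin through an aph(3')-Ia gene and is recorded as low copy. A lacI gene with its own promoter supplies the repressor. The short TcR, AmpR promoter and SET1 hits look like vector remnants or spurious matches rather than working parts.

The payload consists of two separate T7 promoter/lac operator units, so both need T7 RNA polymerase in the host and are IPTG-inducible. The first unit, whose promoter spans the sequence origin, has a T7 gene 10 ribosome binding site and drives a human EDC3 fragment, given in the name as residues 192–508. There is a short unannotated stretch between the ribosome binding site and the EDC3 coding region, and the record does not say whether it encodes a tag. The second unit encodes Schistosoma japonicum GST followed by human DDX6 (RCK), presumably as an N-terminal GST fusion. The name indicates a K135A substitution in RCK, but the feature table does not confirm it. An S-tag fragment lies downstream of DDX6, though whether it is in frame and translated is not stated. A single T7 terminator follows the second cassette.

The stated purpose is bacterial expression of the two proteins together. This arrangement suits GST-based co-purification or pull-down of the EDC3–DDX6 complex, in line with the associated structural study of how P-body components bind this DEAD-box helicase. The depositor sequence may be theoretical or only partly verified.
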