Features (pLannotate 1.2.2; 20 found; start..end, strand, type, name):
      3..27      +  protein_bind   lac operator: The lac repressor binds to the lac operator to inhibit transcription in E. coli. This inhibition can be relieved by adding lactose or isopropyl-β-D-thiogalactopyranoside (IPTG). lac repressor encoded by lacI
     42..64      +  RBS            RBS: efficient ribosome binding site from bacteriophage T7 gene 10 (Olins and Rangwala, 1989)
    134..1099    +  CDS            EDC3 (fragment): EDC3_HUMAN - Also known as LSM16, YJDC, YJEFN2. Experimental evidence at protein level: Swiss-Prot protein existence level 1. Binds single-stranded RNA. Involved in the process of mRNA degradation and in the positive regulation of mRNA decapping. May play a role in spermiogenesis and oogenesis. From Homo sapiens (Human).
   1168..1186    +  promoter       T7 promoter: promoter for bacteriophage T7 RNA polymerase
   1187..1211    +  protein_bind   lac operator: The lac repressor binds to the lac operator to inhibit transcription in E. coli. This inhibition can be relieved by adding lactose or isopropyl-β-D-thiogalactopyranoside (IPTG). lac repressor encoded by lacI
   1272..1925    +  CDS            GST26_SCHJA: Experimental evidence at protein level: Swiss-Prot protein existence level 1. GST isoenzymes appear to play a central role in the parasite detoxification system. Other functions are also suspected including a role in increasing the solubility of haematin in the parasite gut. From Schistosoma japonicum (Blood fluke).
   1965..3380    +  CDS            DDX6 (sequence partly withheld): DDX6_HUMAN - Also known as HLR2, RCK. Experimental evidence at protein level: Swiss-Prot protein existence level 1. Essential for the formation of P-bodies, cytosolic membrane- less ribonucleoprotein granules involved in RNA metabolism through the coordinated storage of mRNAs encoding regulatory functions (PubMed:25995375, PubMed:27342281, PubMed:31422817). Plays a role in P- bodies to coordinate the storage of translationally inactive mRNAs in the cytoplasm and prevent their degradation (PubMed:27342281). In the process of mRNA degradation, plays a role in mRNA decapping (PubMed:16364915). Bl
   3396..3437    +  CDS            S-Tag (fragment): affinity and epitope tag derived from pancreatic ribonuclease A
   3467..3484    +  CDS            SET1 (fragment): solubility-enhancement tag derived from T7 phage gene 10B
   3492..3539    +  terminator     T7 terminator: transcription terminator for bacteriophage T7 RNA polymerase
   3703..3760    +  promoter       AmpR promoter (fragment): bla
   3769..4584    -  CDS            KanR: aminoglycoside phosphotransferase; aph(3')-Ia; confers resistance to kanamycin in bacteria or G418 (Geneticin®) in eukaryotes
   4585..4676    -  promoter       AmpR promoter: bla
   4692..5441    -  rep_origin     RSF ori: Plasmids containing the RSF 1030 origin of replication can be propagated in E. coli cells that contain additional plasmids with compatible origins.
   5524..5588    -  CDS            TcR (fragment): tetracycline efflux protein; tet; confers resistance to tetracycline
   5603..5624    -  protein_bind   CAP binding site: CAP binding activates transcription in the presence of cAMP. E. coli catabolite activator protein
   5637..6719    -  CDS            lacI: lac repressor; lacI; The lac repressor binds to the lac operator to inhibit transcription in E. coli. This inhibition can be relieved by adding lactose or isopropyl-β-D-thiogalactopyranoside (IPTG).
   6720..6797    -  promoter       lacI promoter: lacI
   6805..6840    -  CDS            TcR (fragment): tetracycline efflux protein; tet; confers resistance to tetracycline
   6843..2       +  promoter       T7 promoter (across the origin): promoter for bacteriophage T7 RNA polymerase
>Addgene plasmid #146216 | pRSFDuetP-HsEDC3_192-508-GST-HsRCK-K135A_E | depositor full sequence | sequence record 288661 | Full Sequence
GGGGAATTGTGAGCGGATAACAATTCCCCTGTAGAAATAATTTTGTTTAACTTTAATAAGGAGATATACC
ATGGGCAGCAGCCATCACCATCATCACCACAGCGCGGGTCTGGAAGTTCTGTTCCAGGGGCCCCAGGATC
CGAATTCGTTCGGGGATGATATTGAGGAGATCCCAGACACAGATTTTGATTTTGAAGGGAACCTGGCTCT
TTTTGACAAGGCAGCTGTGTTTGAGGAGATTGATACCTATGAAAGGAGAAGTGGTACCCGTTCCCGGGGC
ATCCCAAATGAAAGGCCCACTCGGTACCGCCATGATGAGAACATCTTGGAGTCCGAGCCCATTGTCTATC
GACGGATCATAGTGCCCCACAACGTGAGCAAGGAGTTCTGCACGGACTCTGGCCTGGTTGTCCCAAGTAT
TTCCTATGAGCTGCATAAAAAGCTGTTGTCCGTGGCTGAGAAGCATGGGCTGACCCTTGAGCGGAGACTG
GAGATGACAGGTGTGTGTGCCAGTCAGATGGCACTGACCCTCCTCGGAGGACCTAACAGGTTGAATCCCA
AAAATGTTCACCAGAGGCCTACAGTGGCTCTACTGTGTGGACCTCATGTGAAGGGGGCTCAGGGTATCAG
CTGTGGAAGGCACCTAGCCAACCATGATGTCCAGGTCATCCTTTTCCTGCCCAATTTTGTCAAGATGTTG
GAATCTATCACCAATGAGCTGTCGCTCTTCAGCAAGACCCAAGGCCAACAAGTGTCTAGCCTCAAAGATC
TGCCCACTAGCCCTGTGGACCTGGTCATCAACTGCCTGGATTGCCCTGAGAACGTCTTCCTGCGCGATCA
ACCCTGGTACAAGGCAGCTGTGGCCTGGGCCAACCAGAACCGGGCACCAGTACTCAGCATAGACCCTCCT
GTGCATGAAGTCGAACAGGGCATTGATGCCAAATGGTCACTGGCACTGGGCCTGCCTCTGCCACTGGGGG
AGCACGCAGGCCGTATCTATTTGTGCGACATTGGCATTCCCCAGCAGGTCTTCCAGGAGGTGGGCATCAA
CTACCACTCGCCCTTTGGCTGCAAGTTTGTTATCCCACTGCACTCTGCTTAGGCGGCCGCATAATGCTTA
AGTCGAACAGAAAGTAATCGTATTGTACACGGCCGCATAATCGAAATTAATACGACTCACTATAGGGGAA
TTGTGAGCGGATAACAATTCCCCATCTTAGTATATTAGTTAAGTATAAGAAGGAGATATACATATGGCAG
ATCTCAATTGGATGTCCCCTATACTAGGTTATTGGAAAATTAAGGGCCTTGTGCAACCCACTCGACTTCT
TTTGGAATATCTTGAAGAAAAATATGAAGAGCATTTGTATGAGCGCGATGAAGGTGATAAATGGCGAAAC
AAAAAGTTTGAATTGGGTTTGGAGTTTCCCAATCTTCCTTATTATATTGATGGTGATGTTAAATTAACAC
AGTCTATGGCCATCATACGTTATATAGCTGACAAGCACAACATGTTGGGTGGTTGTCCAAAAGAGCGTGC
AGAGATTTCAATGCTTGAAGGAGCGGTTTTGGATATTAGATACGGTGTTTCGAGAATTGCATATAGTAAA
GACTTTGAAACTCTCAAAGTTGATTTTCTTAGCAAGCTACCTGAAATGCTGAAAATGTTCGAAGATCGTT
TATGTCATAAAACATATTTAAATGGTGATCATGTAACCCATCCTGACTTCATGTTGTATGACGCTCTTGA
TGTTGTTTTATACATGGACCCAATGTGCCTGGATGCGTTCCCAAAATTAGTTTGTTTTAAAAAACGTATT
GAAGCTATCCCACAAATTGATAAGTACTTGAAATCCAGCAAGTATATAGCATGGCCTTTGCAGGGCTGGC
AAGCCACGTTTGGTGGTGGCGACCATCCTCCAAAATCGGATCTGGAAGTTCTGTTCCAGGGGCCCCTGGG
ATCCATGGGTCTGTCCAGTCAAAATGGTCAGCTGAGAGGCCCTGTGAAACCCACTGGTGGCCCTGGAGGA
GGGGGCACACAGACACAGCAACAGATGAACCAGCTGAAAAACACCAACACAATCAATAATGGCACTCAGC
AGCAAGCACAGAGTATGACCACCACTATTAAACCTGGTGATGACTGGAAAAAGACTTTAAAACTCCCTCC
AAAGGATCTAAGAATCAAAACTTCGGATGTGACCTCCACAAAAGGAAATGAGTTTGAAGATTACTGTTTG
AAACGGGAGTTACTGATGGGAATTTTTGAAATGGGCTGGGAAAAGCCATCTCCTATTCAGGAGGAGAGCA
TTCCCATTGCTTTATCTGGTAGGGATATCTTAGCTAGAGCAAAAAATGGAACAGGCGCAAGCGGTGCCTA
CCTCATTCCCTTACTTGAACGGCTAGACCTGAAGAAGGACAATATACAAGCAATGGTGATTGTTCCCACT
AGAGAACTTGCTCTACAGGTCAGTCAAATTTGCATCCAGGTCAGCAAACACATGGGAGGGGCCAAAGTGA
TGGCAACCACAGGAGGAACCAATTTACGAGATGACATAATGAGGCTTGATGATACAGTGCACGTGGTGAT
TGCTACCCCTGGGAGAATCCTGGATCTTATTAAGAAAGGAGTAGCAAAGGTTGATCATGTCCAGATGATA
GTATTGGATGAGGCAGATAAGTTGCTGTCACAGGATTTTGTGCAGATAATGGAGGATATTATTCTCACGC
TACCTAAAAACAGGCAGATTTTACTATATTCCGCTACTTTCCCTCTTAGTGTACAGAAGTTCATGAATTC
CCATTTGCAGAAACCCTATGAGATTAACCTGATGGAG
[501 nt withheld, positions 2838-3338]
GTGGCAGAATACCACAGCGAGCCTGTAGAAGATGAGAAACCTTAACTCGAGTCTGGTAAAGAAACCGCTG
CTGCGAAATTTGAACGCCAGCACATGGACTCGTCTACTAGCGCAGCTTAATTAACCTAGGCTGCTGCCAC
CGCTGAGCAATAACTAGCATAACCCCTTGGGGCCTCTAAACGGGTCTTGAGGGGTTTTTTGCTGAAACCT
CAGGCATTTGAGAAGCACACGGTCACACTGCTTCCGGTAGTCAATAAACCGGTAAACCAGCAATAGACAT
AAGCGGCTATTTAACGACCCTGCCCTGAACCGACGACAAGCTGACGACCGGGTCTCCGCAAGTGGCACTT
TTCGGGGAAATGTGCGCGGAACCCCTATTTGTTTATTTTTCTAAATACATTCAAATATGTATCCGCTCAT
GAATTAATTCTTAGAAAAACTCATCGAGCATCAAATGAAACTGCAATTTATTCATATCAGGATTATCAAT
ACCATATTTTTGAAAAAGCCGTTTCTGTAATGAAGGAGAAAACTCACCGAGGCAGTTCCATAGGATGGCA
AGATCCTGGTATCGGTCTGCGATTCCGACTCGTCCAACATCAATACAACCTATTAATTTCCCCTCGTCAA
AAATAAGGTTATCAAGTGAGAAATCACCATGAGTGACGACTGAATCCGGTGAGAATGGCAAAAGTTTATG
CATTTCTTTCCAGACTTGTTCAACAGGCCAGCCATTACGCTCGTCATCAAAATCACTCGCATCAACCAAA
CCGTTATTCATTCGTGATTGCGCCTGAGCGAGACGAAATACGCGGTCGCTGTTAAAAGGACAATTACAAA
CAGGAATCGAATGCAACCGGCGCAGGAACACTGCCAGCGCATCAACAATATTTTCACCTGAATCAGGATA
TTCTTCTAATACCTGGAATGCTGTTTTCCCGGGGATCGCAGTGGTGAGTAACCATGCATCATCAGGAGTA
CGGATAAAATGCTTGATGGTCGGAAGAGGCATAAATTCCGTCAGCCAGTTTAGTCTGACCATCTCATCTG
TAACATCATTGGCAACGCTACCTTTGCCATGTTTCAGAAACAACTCTGGCGCATCGGGCTTCCCATACAA
TCGATAGATTGTCGCACCTGATTGCCCGACATTATCGCGAGCCCATTTATACCCATATAAATCAGCATCC
ATGTTGGAATTTAATCGCGGCCTAGAGCAAGACGTTTCCCGTTGAATATGGCTCATACTCTTCCTTTTTC
AATATTATTGAAGCATTTATCAGGGTTATTGTCTCATGAGCGGATACATATTTGAATGTATTTAGAAAAA
TAAACAAATAGGCATGCAGCGCTCTTCCGCTTCCTCGCTCACTGACTCGCTACGCTCGGTCGTTCGACTG
CGGCGAGCGGTGTCAGCTCACTCAAAAGCGGTAATACGGTTATCCACAGAATCAGGGGATAAAGCCGGAA
AGAACATGTGAGCAAAAAGCAAAGCACCGGAAGAAGCCAACGCCGCAGGCGTTTTTCCATAGGCTCCGCC
CCCCTGACGAGCATCACAAAAATCGACGCTCAAGCCAGAGGTGGCGAAACCCGACAGGACTATAAAGATA
CCAGGCGTTTCCCCCTGGAAGCTCCCTCGTGCGCTCTCCTGTTCCGACCCTGCCGCTTACCGGATACCTG
TCCGCCTTTCTCCCTTCGGGAAGCGTGGCGCTTTCTCATAGCTCACGCTGTTGGTATCTCAGTTCGGTGT
AGGTCGTTCGCTCCAAGCTGGGCTGTGTGCACGAACCCCCCGTTCAGCCCGACCGCTGCGCCTTATCCGG
TAACTATCGTCTTGAGTCCAACCCGGTAAGACACGACTTATCGCCACTGGCAGCAGCCATTGGTAACTGA
TTTAGAGGACTTTGTCTTGAAGTTATGCACCTGTTAAGGCTAAACTGAAAGAACAGATTTTGGTGAGTGC
GGTCCTCCAACCCACTTACCTTGGTTCAAAGAGTTGGTAGCTCAGCGAACCTTGAGAAAACCACCGTTGG
TAGCGGTGGTTTTTCTTTATTTATGAGATGATGAATCAATCGGTCTATCAAGTCAACGAACAGCTATTCC
GTTACTCTAGATTTCAGTGCAATTTATCTCTTCAAATGTAGCACCTGAAGTCAGCCCCATACGATATAAG
TTGTAATTCTCATGTTAGTCATGCCCCGCGCCCACCGGAAGGAGCTGACTGGGTTGAAGGCTCTCAAGGG
CATCGGTCGAGATCCCGGTGCCTAATGAGTGAGCTAACTTACATTAATTGCGTTGCGCTCACTGCCCGCT
TTCCAGTCGGGAAACCTGTCGTGCCAGCTGCATTAATGAATCGGCCAACGCGCGGGGAGAGGCGGTTTGC
GTATTGGGCGCCAGGGTGGTTTTTCTTTTCACCAGTGAGACGGGCAACAGCTGATTGCCCTTCACCGCCT
GGCCCTGAGAGAGTTGCAGCAAGCGGTCCACGCTGGTTTGCCCCAGCAGGCGAAAATCCTGTTTGATGGT
GGTTAACGGCGGGATATAACATGAGCTGTCTTCGGTATCGTCGTATCCCACTACCGAGATGTCCGCACCA
ACGCGCAGCCCGGACTCGGTAATGGCGCGCATTGCGCCCAGCGCCATCTGATCGTTGGCAACCAGCATCG
CAGTGGGAACGATGCCCTCATTCAGCATTTGCATGGTTTGTTGAAAACCGGACATGGCACTCCAGTCGCC
TTCCCGTTCCGCTATCGGCTGAATTTGATTGCGAGTGAGATATTTATGCCAGCCAGCCAGACGCAGACGC
GCCGAGACAGAACTTAATGGGCCCGCTAACAGCGCGATTTGCTGGTGACCCAATGCGACCAGATGCTCCA
CGCCCAGTCGCGTACCGTCTTCATGGGAGAAAATAATACTGTTGATGGGTGTCTGGTCAGAGACATCAAG
AAATAACGCCGGAACATTAGTGCAGGCAGCTTCCACAGCAATGGCATCCTGGTCATCCAGCGGATAGTTA
ATGATCAGCCCACTGACGCGTTGCGCGAGAAGATTGTGCACCGCCGCTTTACAGGCTTCGACGCCGCTTC
GTTCTACCATCGACACCACCACGCTGGCACCCAGTTGATCGGCGCGAGATTTAATCGCCGCGACAATTTG
CGACGGCGCGTGCAGGGCCAGACTGGAGGTGGCAACGCCAATCAGCAACGACTGTTTGCCCGCCAGTTGT
TGTGCCACGCGGTTGGGAATGTAATTCAGCTCCGCCATCGCCGCTTCCACTTTTTCCCGCGTTTTCGCAG
AAACGTGGCTGGCCTGGTTCACCACGCGGGAAACGGTCTGATAAGAGACACCGGCATACTCTGCGACATC
GTATAACGTTACTGGTTTCACATTCACCACCCTGAATTGACTCTCTTCCGGGCGCTATCATGCCATACCG
CGAAAGGTTTTGCGCCATTCGATGGTGTCCGGGATCTCGACGCTCTCCCTTATGCGACTCCTGCATTAGG
AAATTAATACGACTCACTATA
